Addgene plasmid #86063: CD8a-f-CTS-EGFP
Purpose: A mammalian expression plasmid encoding fibrocystin mimentic clone CD8a-f-CTS (CD8a luminal and transmembrane domains, fibrocystin ciliary targeting signal domains) with C-terminus EGFP.
Depositing lab: Lei Lu. Depositing organization: Nanyang Technological University (NTU). Publication: A ternary complex comprising transportin1, Rab8 and the ciliary targeting signal directs proteins to ciliary membranes. Madugula V, Lu L. J Cell Sci. 2016 Oct 15;129(20):3922-3934. Epub 2016 Sep 15. 10.1242/jcs.194019 PubMed 27633000.
Backbone
  Vector backbone: pEGFP-N3
  Backbone manufacturer: Clontech
  Backbone size w/o insert (bp): 4700
  Total vector size (bp): 5382
  Vector type: Mammalian Expression
  Selectable markers: Neomycin (select with G418)
Growth in bacteria
  Bacterial resistance: Kanamycin, 50 μg/mL
  Growth temperature: 37°C
  Growth strain: DH5alpha
  Copy number: High Copy
Gene/Insert
  Gene/Insert name: Fibrocystin
  Species: M. musculus (mouse)
  Mutation: contains CD8a luminal and transmembrane domains along with ciliary targeting signal (3870-3887 amino acids) of fibrocystin
  Entrez Gene: Pkhd1 (a.k.a. FPC, Tigm1)
  Promoter: CMV
  Tag / fusion protein: GFP (C terminal on insert)
  Cloning method: Restriction Enzyme; 5′ cloning site EcoRI (not destroyed); 3′ cloning site BamHI (not destroyed)
  Sequencing primers: 5′ 5' CGCAAATGGGCGGTAGGCGTG 3'
Terms and licenses: Academic/Nonprofit Terms; Industry Terms: Not Available to Industry
How to cite: CD8a-f-CTS-EGFP was a gift from Lei Lu (Addgene plasmid # 86063 ; http://n2t.net/addgene:86063 ; RRID:Addgene_86063)
