[The description below was written by a language model from this plasmid's Addgene catalogue record and pLannotate feature annotations shown in this document.]
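Description:
CD8a-f-CTS-EGFP is a mammalian expression plasmid built on the Clontech pEGFP-N3 backbone, about 5.4 kb in total. It replicates at high copy in E. coli from a pUC-type ColE1 origin and also carries an f1 phage origin. A single Tn5 aminoglycoside phosphotransferase gene (NeoR/KanR) provides both selections. A bacterial bla-type promoter drives it for kanamycin resistance in bacteria, and the SV40 enhancer/early promoter drives it for G418 selection in mammalian cells, with the HSV TK polyadenylation signal downstream. The short "ble", "large T antigen" and bGH poly(A) fragments in the feature table are probably residual backbone sequence or annotation matches rather than functional elements.

The payload is a chimeric type I membrane reporter expressed from the human CMV immediate-early enhancer and promoter and terminated by the SV40 poly(A) signal. Inserted between the EcoRI and BamHI sites, it joins the luminal and transmembrane domains of CD8a to the ciliary targeting signal of mouse fibrocystin (Pkhd1, residues 3870–3887), followed in frame by C-terminal EGFP. The annotation matches the CD8a portion to the human protein. The short fibrocystin segment is not annotated separately and presumably lies in the gap between the CD8A and EGFP features.

Because CD8a supplies a neutral membrane scaffold, the fibrocystin signal is the element being tested. The construct therefore acts as a fluorescent fibrocystin mimetic for asking whether this short cytosolic signal is sufficient to direct a membrane protein to the primary cilium. The associated study examined a transportin1, Rab8 and ciliary targeting signal complex in ciliary membrane trafficking.
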