Features (pLannotate 1.2.2; 15 found; start..end, strand, type, name):
     11..599     +  rep_origin     ori: high-copy-number ColE1/pMB1/pBR322/pUC origin of replication
    774..1077    +  enhancer       CMV enhancer: human cytomegalovirus immediate early enhancer
   1078..1281    +  promoter       CMV promoter: human cytomegalovirus (CMV) immediate early promoter
   1304..1347    +  misc_feature   MCS (fragment): multiple cloning site
   1354..1971    +  CDS            CD8A (fragment) (sequence partly withheld): CD8A_HUMAN - Also known as MAL. Experimental evidence at protein level: Swiss-Prot protein existence level 1. Integral membrane glycoprotein that plays an essential role in the immune response and serves multiple functions in responses against both external and internal offenses. In T-cells, functions primarily as a coreceptor for MHC class I molecule:peptide complex. The antigens presented by class I peptides are derived from cytosolic proteins while class II derived from extracellular proteins. Interacts simultaneously with the T-cell receptor (TCR) and the MHC class I proteins presented by
   2038..2757    +  CDS            EGFP: the original enhanced GFP (Yang et al., 1996) mammalian codon-optimized
   2774..2857    +  CDS            large T antigen (fragment): large T antigen from SV40 (simian virus 40)
   2880..3001    +  polyA_signal   SV40 poly(A) signal: SV40 polyadenylation signal
   3035..3463    -  rep_origin     f1 ori (sequence partly withheld): f1 bacteriophage origin of replication; arrow indicates direction of (+) strand synthesis
   3490..3594    +  promoter       AmpR promoter: bla
   3596..3953    +  promoter       SV40 promoter: SV40 enhancer and early promoter
   3988..4782    +  CDS            NeoR/KanR: aminoglycoside phosphotransferase from Tn5; aph(3')-II (or nptII); confers resistance to neomycin, kanamycin, and G418 (Geneticin®)
   4803..4955    +  CDS            ble (fragment): BLE_KLEPN - Experimental evidence at protein level: Swiss-Prot protein existence level 1. Binding protein with a strong affinity to the bleomycin family of antibiotics. Binds to CL990; an antimitotic-antibiotic compound. From Klebsiella pneumoniae.
   5014..5061    +  polyA_signal   HSV TK poly(A) signal: herpes simplex virus thymidine kinase polyadenylation signal (Cole and Stacy, 1985)
   5152..5168    -  polyA_signal   bGH poly(A) signal (fragment): bovine growth hormone polyadenylation signal
>Addgene plasmid #86063 | CD8a-f-CTS-EGFP | addgene full sequence | sequence record 177944 | Addgene NGS Result
AAGGATCTTCTTGAGATCCTTTTTTTCTGCGCGTAATCTGCTGCTTGCAAACAAAAAAACCACCGCTACC
AGCGGTGGTTTGTTTGCCGGATCAAGAGCTACCAACTCTTTTTCCGAAGGTAACTGGCTTCAGCAGAGCG
CAGATACCAAATACTGTTCTTCTAGTGTAGCCGTAGTTAGGCCACCACTTCAAGAACTCTGTAGCACCGC
CTACATACCTCGCTCTGCTAATCCTGTTACCAGTGGCTGCTGCCAGTGGCGATAAGTCGTGTCTTACCGG
GTTGGACTCAAGACGATAGTTACCGGATAAGGCGCAGCGGTCGGGCTGAACGGGGGGTTCGTGCACACAG
CCCAGCTTGGAGCGAACGACCTACACCGAACTGAGATACCTACAGCGTGAGCTATGAGAAAGCGCCACGC
TTCCCGAAGGGAGAAAGGCGGACAGGTATCCGGTAAGCGGCAGGGTCGGAACAGGAGAGCGCACGAGGGA
GCTTCCAGGGGGAAACGCCTGGTATCTTTATAGTCCTGTCGGGTTTCGCCACCTCTGACTTGAGCGTCGA
TTTTTGTGATGCTCGTCAGGGGGGCGGAGCCTATGGAAAAACGCCAGCAACGCGGCCTTTTTACGGTTCC
TGGCCTTTTGCTGGCCTTTTGCTCACATGTTCTTTCCTGCGTTATCCCCTGATTCTGTGGATAACCGTAT
TACCGCCATGCATTAGTTATTAATAGTAATCAATTACGGGGTCATTAGTTCATAGCCCATATATGGAGTT
CCGCGTTACATAACTTACGGTAAATGGCCCGCCTGGCTGACCGCCCAACGACCCCCGCCCATTGACGTCA
ATAATGACGTATGTTCCCATAGTAACGCCAATAGGGACTTTCCATTGACGTCAATGGGTGGAGTATTTAC
GGTAAACTGCCCACTTGGCAGTACATCAAGTGTATCATATGCCAAGTACGCCCCCTATTGACGTCAATGA
CGGTAAATGGCCCGCCTGGCATTATGCCCAGTACATGACCTTATGGGACTTTCCTACTTGGCAGTACATC
TACGTATTAGTCATCGCTATTACCATGGTGATGCGGTTTTGGCAGTACATCAATGGGCGTGGATAGCGGT
TTGACTCACGGGGATTTCCAAGTCTCCACCCCATTGACGTCAATGGGAGTTTGTTTTGGCACCAAAATCA
ACGGGACTTTCCAAAATGTCGTAACAACTCCGCCCCATTGACGCAAATGGGCGGTAGGCGTGTACGGTGG
GAGGTCTATATAAGCAGAGCTGGTTTAGTGAACCGTCAGATCCGCTAGCGCTACCGGACTCAGATCTCGA
GCTCAAGCTTCGAATTCGCCACCATGGCCTTACCAGTGACCGCCTTGCTCCTGCCGCTGGCCTTGCTGCT
CCACGCCGCCAGGCCG
[360 nt withheld, positions 1417-1776]
GCGCCGCGACCACCAACACCGGCGCCCACCATCGCGTCGCAGCCCCTGTCCCTGCGCCCAGAGGCGTGCC
GGCCAGCGGCGGGGGGCGCAGTGCACACGAGGGGGCTGGACTTCGCCTGTGATATCTACATCTGGGCGCC
CTTGGCCGGGACTTGTGGGGTCCTTCTCCTGTCACTGGTTATCACCCTTTACTGCCTCGTTTGCTGCTGG
TTTAAGAAGAGCAAGACCAGAAAGATAAAGCCAGAAGGATCCATCGCCACCATGGTGAGCAAGGGCGAGG
AGCTGTTCACCGGGGTGGTGCCCATCCTGGTCGAGCTGGACGGCGACGTAAACGGCCACAAGTTCAGCGT
GTCCGGCGAGGGCGAGGGCGATGCCACCTACGGCAAGCTGACCCTGAAGTTCATCTGCACCACCGGCAAG
CTGCCCGTGCCCTGGCCCACCCTCGTGACCACCCTGACCTACGGCGTGCAGTGCTTCAGCCGCTACCCCG
ACCACATGAAGCAGCACGACTTCTTCAAGTCCGCCATGCCCGAAGGCTACGTCCAGGAGCGCACCATCTT
CTTCAAGGACGACGGCAACTACAAGACCCGCGCCGAGGTGAAGTTCGAGGGCGACACCCTGGTGAACCGC
ATCGAGCTGAAGGGCATCGACTTCAAGGAGGACGGCAACATCCTGGGGCACAAGCTGGAGTACAACTACA
ACAGCCACAACGTCTATATCATGGCCGACAAGCAGAAGAACGGCATCAAGGTGAACTTCAAGATCCGCCA
CAACATCGAGGACGGCAGCGTGCAGCTCGCCGACCACTACCAGCAGAACACCCCCATCGGCGACGGCCCC
GTGCTGCTGCCCGACAACCACTACCTGAGCACCCAGTCCGCCCTGAGCAAAGACCCCAACGAGAAGCGCG
ATCACATGGTCCTGCTGGAGTTCGTGACCGCCGCCGGGATCACTCTCGGCATGGACGAGCTGTACAAGTA
AAGCGGCCGCGACTCTAGATCATAATCAGCCATACCACATTTGTAGAGGTTTTACTTGCTTTAAAAAACC
TCCCACACCTCCCCCTGAACCTGAAACATAAAATGAATGCAATTGTTGTTGTTAACTTGTTTATTGCAGC
TTATAATGGTTACAAATAAAGCAATAGCATCACAAATTTCACAAATAAAGCATTTTTTTCACTGCATTCT
AGTTGTGGTTTGTCCAAACTCATCAATGTATCTTAAGGCGTAAATTGTAAGCGTTAATATTTTGTTAAAA
TTCGCGTTAAATTTTTGTTAAATCAGCTCATTTTTTAACCAATAGGCCGAAATCGGCAAAATCCCTTATA
AATCAAAAGAATAGACCGAGATAGGGT
[37 nt withheld, positions 3134-3170]
AAAGAACGTGGACTCCAACGTCAAAGG
[49 nt withheld, positions 3198-3246]
T
[91 nt withheld, positions 3248-3338]
G
[124 nt withheld, positions 3340-3463]
CAGGTGGCACTTTTCGGGGAAATGTGCGCGGAACCCCTATTTGTTTATTTTTCTAAATACATTCAAATAT
GTATCCGCTCATGAGACAATAACCCTGATAAATGCTTCAATAATATTGAAAAAGGAAGAGTCCTGAGGCG
GAAAGAACCAGCTGTGGAATGTGTGTCAGTTAGGGTGTGGAAAGTCCCCAGGCTCCCCAGCAGGCAGAAG
TATGCAAAGCATGCATCTCAATTAGTCAGCAACCAGGTGTGGAAAGTCCCCAGGCTCCCCAGCAGGCAGA
AGTATGCAAAGCATGCATCTCAATTAGTCAGCAACCATAGTCCCGCCCCTAACTCCGCCCATCCCGCCCC
TAACTCCGCCCAGTTCCGCCCATTCTCCGCCCCATGGCTGACTAATTTTTTTTATTTATGCAGAGGCCGA
GGCCGCCTCGGCCTCTGAGCTATTCCAGAAGTAGTGAGGAGGCTTTTTTGGAGGCCTAGGCTTTTGCAAA
GATCGATCAAGAGACAGGATGAGGATCGTTTCGCATGATTGAACAAGATGGATTGCACGCAGGTTCTCCG
GCCGCTTGGGTGGAGAGGCTATTCGGCTATGACTGGGCACAACAGACAATCGGCTGCTCTGATGCCGCCG
TGTTCCGGCTGTCAGCGCAGGGGCGCCCGGTTCTTTTTGTCAAGACCGACCTGTCCGGTGCCCTGAATGA
ACTGCAAGACGAGGCAGCGCGGCTATCGTGGCTGGCCACGACGGGCGTTCCTTGCGCAGCTGTGCTCGAC
GTTGTCACTGAAGCGGGAAGGGACTGGCTGCTATTGGGCGAAGTGCCGGGGCAGGATCTCCTGTCATCTC
ACCTTGCTCCTGCCGAGAAAGTATCCATCATGGCTGATGCAATGCGGCGGCTGCATACGCTTGATCCGGC
TACCTGCCCATTCGACCACCAAGCGAAACATCGCATCGAGCGAGCACGTACTCGGATGGAAGCCGGTCTT
GTCGATCAGGATGATCTGGACGAAGAGCATCAGGGGCTCGCGCCAGCCGAACTGTTCGCCAGGCTCAAGG
CGAGCATGCCCGACGGCGAGGATCTCGTCGTGACCCATGGCGATGCCTGCTTGCCGAATATCATGGTGGA
AAATGGCCGCTTTTCTGGATTCATCGACTGTGGCCGGCTGGGTGTGGCGGACCGCTATCAGGACATAGCG
TTGGCTACCCGTGATATTGCTGAAGAGCTTGGCGGCGAATGGGCTGACCGCTTCCTCGTGCTTTACGGTA
TCGCCGCTCCCGATTCGCAGCGCATCGCCTTCTATCGCCTTCTTGACGAGTTCTTCTGAGCGGGACTCTG
GGGTTCGAAATGACCGACCAAGCGACGCCCAACCTGCCATCACGAGATTTCGATTCCACCGCCGCCTTCT
ATGAAAGGTTGGGCTTCGGAATCGTTTTCCGGGACGCCGGCTGGATGATCCTCCAGCGCGGGGATCTCAT
GCTGGAGTTCTTCGCCCACCCTAGGGGGAGGCTAACTGAAACACGGAAGGAGACAATACCGGAAGGAACC
CGCGCTATGACGGCAATAAAAAGACAGAATAAAACGCACGGTGTTGGGTCGTTTGTTCATAAACGCGGGG
TTCGGTCCCAGGGCTGGCACTCTGTCGATACCCCACCGAGACCCCATTGGGGCCAATACGCCCGCGTTTC
TTCCTTTTCCCCACCCCACCCCCCAAGTTCGGGTGAAGGCCCAGGGCTCGCAGCCAACGTCGGGGCGGCA
GGCCCTGCCATAGCCTCAGGTTACTCATATATACTTTAGATTGATTTAAAACTTCATTTTTAATTTAAAA
GGATCTAGGTGAAGATCCTTTTTGATAATCTCATGACCAAAATCCCTTAACGTGAGTTTTCGTTCCACTG
AGCGTCAGACCCCGTAGAAAAGATCA
